>Addgene plasmid #44014 | N114 nLV EF-1a-Gal4-VP16-PGK-Puro | depositor full sequence | sequence record 59586 | N114 nLV EF-1a-Gal4-VP16-PGK-Puro sequence 9363 bps
TGGAAGGGCTAATTCACTCCCAAAGAAGACAAGATATCCTTGATCTGTGGATCTACCACACACAAGGCTA
CTTCCCTGATTAGCAGAACTACACACCAGGGCCAGGGGTCAGATATCCACTGACCTTTGGATGGTGCTAC
AAGCTAGTACCAGTTGAGCCAGATAAGGTAGAAGAGGCCAATAAAGGAGAGAACACCAGCTTGTTACACC
CTGTGAGCCTGCATGGGATGGATGACCCGGAGAGAGAAGTGTTAGAGTGGAGGTTTGACAGCCGCCTAGC
ATTTCATCACGTGGCCCGAGAGCTGCATCCGGAGTACTTCAAGAACTGCTGATATCGAGCTTGCTACAAG
GGACTTTCCGCTGGGGACTTTCCAGGGAGGCGTGGCCTGGGCGGGACTGGGGAGTGGCGAGCCCTCAGAT
CCTGCATATAAGCAGCTGCTTTTTGCCTGTACTGGGTCTCTCTGGTTAGACCAGATCTGAGCCTGGGAGC
TCTCTGGCTAACTAGGGAACCCACTGCTTAAGCCTCAATAAAGCTTGCCTTGAGTGCTTCAAGTAGTGTG
TGCCCGTCTGTTGTGTGACTCTGGTAACTAGAGATCCCTCAGACCCTTTTAGTCAGTGTGGAAAATCTCT
AGCAGTGGCGCCCGAACAGGGACTTGAAAGCGAAAGGGAAACCAGAGGAGCTCTCTCGACGCAGGACTCG
GCTTGCTGAAGCGCGCACGGCAAGAGGCGAGGGGCGGCGACTGGTGAGTACGCCAAAAATTTTGACTAGC
GGAGGCTAGAAGGAGAGAGATGGGTGCGAGAGCGTCAGTATTAAGCGGGGGAGAATTAGATCGCGATGGG
AAAAAATTCGGTTAAGGCCAGGGGGAAAGAAAAAATATAAATTAAAACATATAGTATGGGCAAGCAGGGA
GCTAGAACGATTCGCAGTTAATCCTGGCCTGTTAGAAACATCAGAAGGCTGTAGACAAATACTGGGACAG
CTACAACCATCCCTTCAGACAGGATCAGAAGAACTTAGATCATTATATAATACAGTAGCAACCCTCTATT
GTGTGCATCAAAGGATAGAGATAAAAGACACCAAGGAAGCTTTAGACAAGATAGAGGAAGAGCAAAACAA
AAGTAAGACCACCGCACAGCAAGCGGCCGGCCGCTGATCTTCAGACCTGGAGGAGGAGATATGAGGGACA
ATTGGAGAAGTGAATTATATAAATATAAAGTAGTAAAAATTGAACCATTAGGAGTAGCACCCACCAAGGC
AAAGAGAAGAGTGGTGCAGAGAGAAAAAAGAGCAGTGGGAATAGGAGCTTTGTTCCTTGGGTTCTTGGGA
GCAGCAGGAAGCACTATGGGCGCAGCGTCAATGACGCTGACGGTACAGGCCAGACAATTATTGTCTGGTA
TAGTGCAGCAGCAGAACAATTTGCTGAGGGCTATTGAGGCGCAACAGCATCTGTTGCAACTCACAGTCTG
GGGCATCAAGCAGCTCCAGGCAAGAATCCTGGCTGTGGAAAGATACCTAAAGGATCAACAGCTCCTGGGG
ATTTGGGGTTGCTCTGGAAAACTCATTTGCACCACTGCTGTGCCTTGGAATGCTAGTTGGAGTAATAAAT
CTCTGGAACAGATTTGGAATCACACGACCTGGATGGAGTGGGACAGAGAAATTAACAATTACACAAGCTT
AATACACTCCTTAATTGAAGAATCGCAAAACCAGCAAGAAAAGAATGAACAAGAATTATTGGAATTAGAT
AAATGGGCAAGTTTGTGGAATTGGTTTAACATAACAAATTGGCTGTGGTATATAAAATTATTCATAATGA
TAGTAGGAGGCTTGGTAGGTTTAAGAATAGTTTTTGCTGTACTTTCTATAGTGAATAGAGTTAGGCAGGG
ATATTCACCATTATCGTTTCAGACCCACCTCCCAACCCCGAGGGGACCCGACAGGCCCGAAGGAATAGAA
GAAGAAGGTGGAGAGAGAGACAGAGACAGATCCATTCGATTAGTGAACGGATCTCGACGGTATCGCCTTT
AAAAGAAAAGGGGGGATTGGGGGGTACAGTGCAGGGGAAAGAATAGTAGACATAATAGCAACAGACATAC
AAACTAAAGAACTACAAAAACAAATTACAAAAATTCAAAATTTTCGGGTTTATTACAGGGACAGCAGAGA
TCCAGTTTATCGATGAGGCCCTTTCGTCTTCACTCGAGGTGCCCGTCAGTGGGCAGAGCGCACATCGCCC
ACAGTCCCCGAGAAGTTGGGGGGAGGGGTCGGCAATTGAACCGGTGCCTAGAGAAGGTGGCGCGGGGTAA
ACTGGGAAAGTGATGTCGTGTACTGGCTCCGCCTTTTTCCCGAGGGTGGGGGAGAACCGTATATAAGTGC
AGTAGTCGCCGTGAACGTTCTTTTTCGCAACGGGTTTGCCGCCAGAACACAGGTAAGTGCCGTGTGTGGT
TCCCGCGGGCCTGGCCTCTTTACGGGTTATGGCCCTTGCGTGCCTTGAATTACTTCCACCTGGCTGCAGT
ACGTGATTCTTGATCCCGAGCTTCGGGTTGGAAGTGGGTGGGAGAGTTCGAGGCCTTGCGCTTAAGGAGC
CCCTTCGCCTCGTGCTTGAGTTGAGGCCTGGCCTGGGCGCTGGGGCCGCCGCGTGCGAATCTGGTGGCAC
CTTCGCGCCTGTCTCGCTGCTTTCGATAAGTCTCTAGCCATTTAAAATTTTTGATGACCTGCTGCGACGC
TTTTTTTCTGGCAAGATAGTCTTGTAAATGCGGGCCAAGATCTGCACACTGGTATTTCGGTTTTTGGGGC
CGCGGGCGGCGACGGGGCCCGTGCGTCCCAGCGCACATGTTCGGCGAGGCGGGGCCTGCGAGCGCGGCCA
CCGAGAATCGGACGGGGGTAGTCTCAAGCTGGCCGGCCTGCTCTGGTGCCTGGCCTCGCGCCGCCGTGTA
TCGCCCCGCCCTGGGCGGCAAGGCTGGCCCGGTCGGCACCAGTTGCGTGAGCGGAAAGATGGCCGCTTCC
CGGCCCTGCTGCAGGGAGCTCAAAATGGAGGACGCGGCGCTCGGGAGAGCGGGCGGGTGAGTCACCCACA
CAAAGGAAAAGGGCCTTTCCGTCCTCAGCCGTCGCTTCATGTGACTCCACGGAGTACCGGGCGCCGTCCA
GGCACCTCGATTAGTTCTCGAGCTTTTGGAGTACGTCGTCTTTAGGTTGGGGGGAGGGGTTTTATGCGAT
GGAGTTTCCCCACACTGAGTGGGTGGAGACTGAAGTTAGGCCAGCTTGGCACTTGATGTAATTCTCCTTG
GAATTTGCCCTTTTTGAGTTTGGATCTTGGTTCATTCTCAAGCCTCAGACAGTGGTTCAAAGTTTTTTTC
TTCCATTTCAGGTGTCGTGAGGATCCGCGGCCGCGCCACCATGAAGCTACTGTCTTCTATCGAACAAGCA
TGCGATATTTGCCGACTTAAAAAGCTCAAGTGCTCCAAAGAAAAACCGAAGTGCGCCAAGTGTCTGAAGA
ACAACTGGGAGTGTCGCTACTCTCCCAAAACCAAAAGGTCTCCGCTGACTAGGGCACATCTGACAGAAGT
GGAATCAAGGCTAGAAAGACTGGAACAGCTATTTCTACTGATTTTTCCTCGAGAAGACCTTGACATGATT
TTGAAAATGGATTCTTTACAGGATATAAAAGCATTGTTAACAGGATTATTTGTACAAGATAATGTGAATA
AAGATGCCGTCACAGATAGATTGGCTTCAGTGGAGACTGATATGCCTCTAACATTGAGACAGCATAGAAT
AAGTGCGACATCATCATCGGAAGAGAGTAGTAACAAAGGTCAAAGACAGTTGACTGTATCGATGGGCCCT
AAAAAGAAGCGTAAAGTCGCCCCCCCGACCGATGTCAGCCTGGGGGACGAGCTCCACTTAGACGGCGAGG
ACGTGGCGATGGCGCATGCCGACGCGCTAGACGATTTCGATCTGGACATGTTGGGGGACGGGGATTCCCC
GGGTCCGGGATTTACCCCCCACGACTCCGCCCCCTACGGCGCTCTGGATATGGCCGACTTCGAGTTTGAG
CAGATGTTTACCGATGCCCTTGGAATTGACGAGTACGGTGGGTAGGCGGCCGCGCCGGCTCTAGATCGCG
AACGCGTGAATTCTACCGGGTAGGGGAGGCGCTTTTCCCAAGGCAGTCTGGAGCATGCGCTTTAGCAGCC
CCGCTGGGCACTTGGCGCTACACAAGTGGCCTCTGGCCTCGCACACATTCCACATCCACCGGTAGGCGCC
AACCGGCTCCGTTCTTTGGTGGCCCCTTCGCGCCACCTTCTACTCCTCCCCTAGTCAGGAAGTTCCCCCC
CGCCCCGCAGCTCGCGTCGTGCAGGACGTGACAAATGGAAGTAGCACGTCTCACTAGTCTCGTGCAGATG
GACAGCACCGCTGAGCAATGGAAGCGGGTAGGCCTTTGGGGCAGCGGCCAATAGCAGCTTTGCTCCTTCG
CTTTCTGGGCTCAGAGGCTGGGAAGGGGTGGGTCCGGGGGCGGGCTCAGGGGCGGGCTCAGGGGCGGGGC
GGGCGCCCGAAGGTCCTCCGGAGGCCCGGCATTCTGCACGCTTCAAAAGCGCACGTCTGCCGCGCTGTTC
TCCTCTTCCTCATCTCCGGGCCTTTCGACCTGCAGCCCAAGCTTACCATGACCGAGTACAAGCCCACGGT
GCGCCTCGCCACCCGCGACGACGTCCCCAGGGCCGTACGCACCCTCGCCGCCGCGTTCGCCGACTACCCC
GCCACGCGCCACACCGTCGATCCGGACCGCCACATCGAGCGGGTCACCGAGCTGCAAGAACTCTTCCTCA
CGCGCGTCGGGCTCGACATCGGCAAGGTGTGGGTCGCGGACGACGGCGCCGCGGTGGCGGTCTGGACCAC
GCCGGAGAGCGTCGAAGCGGGGGCGGTGTTCGCCGAGATCGGCCCGCGCATGGCCGAGTTGAGCGGTTCC
CGGCTGGCCGCGCAGCAACAGATGGAAGGCCTCCTGGCGCCGCACCGGCCCAAGGAGCCCGCGTGGTTCC
TGGCCACCGTCGGCGTCTCGCCCGACCACCAGGGCAAGGGTCTGGGCAGCGCCGTCGTGCTCCCCGGAGT
GGAGGCGGCCGAGCGCGCCGGGGTGCCCGCCTTCCTGGAGACCTCCGCGCCCCGCAACCTCCCCTTCTAC
GAGCGGCTCGGCTTCACCGTCACCGCCGACGTCGAGGTGCCCGAAGGACCGCGCACCTGGTGCATGACCC
GCAAGCCCGGTGCCTGACGGGGCGCGTCTGGAACAATCAACCTCTGGATTACAAAATTTGTGAAAGATTG
ACTGGTATTCTTAACTATGTTGCTCCTTTTACGCTATGTGGATACGCTGCTTTAATGCCTTTGTATCATG
CTATTGCTTCCCGTATGGCTTTCATTTTCTCCTCCTTGTATAAATCCTGGTTGCTGTCTCTTTATGAGGA
GTTGTGGCCCGTTGTCAGGCAACGTGGCGTGGTGTGCACTGTGTTTGCTGACGCAACCCCCACTGGTTGG
GGCATTGCCACCACCTGTCAGCTCCTTTCCGGGACTTTCGCTTTCCCCCTCCCTATTGCCACGGCGGAAC
TCATCGCCGCCTGCCTTGCCCGCTGCTGGACAGGGGCTCGGCTGTTGGGCACTGACAATTCCGTGGTGTT
GTCGGGGAAGCTGACGTCCTTTCCATGGCTGCTCGCCTGTGTTGCCACCTGGATTCTGCGCGGGACGTCC
TTCTGCTACGTCCCTTCGGCCCTCAATCCAGCGGACCTTCCTTCCCGCGGCCTGCTGCCGGCTCTGCGGC
CTCTTCCGCGTCTTCGCCTTCGCCCTCAGACGAGTCGGATCTCCCTTTGGGCCGCCTCCCCGCCTGGAAT
TAATTCTGCAGTCGAGACCTAGAAAAACATGGAGCAATCACAAGTAGCAATACAGCAGCTACCAATGCTG
ATTGTGCCTGGCTAGAAGCACAAGAGGAGGAGGAGGTGGGTTTTTCCAGTCACACCTCAGGTACCTTTAA
GACCAATGACTTACAAGGCAGCTGTAGATCTTAGCCACTTTTTAAAAGAAAAGAGGGGACTGGAAGGGCT
AATTCACTCCCAACGAAGACAAGATATCCTTGATCTGTGGATCTACCACACACAAGGCTACTTCCCTGAT
TAGCAGAACTACACACCAGGGCCAGGGGTCAGATATCCACTGACCTTTGGATGGTGCTACAAGCTAGTAC
CAGTTGAGCCAGATAAGGTAGAAGAGGCCAATAAAGGAGAGAACACCAGCTTGTTACACCCTGTGAGCCT
GCATGGGATGGATGACCCGGAGAGAGAAGTGTTAGAGTGGAGGTTTGACAGCCGCCTAGCATTTCATCAC
GTGGCCCGAGAGCTGCATCCGGAGTACTTCAAGAACTGCTGATATCGAGCTTGCTACAAGGGACTTTCCG
CTGGGGACTTTCCAGGGAGGCGTGGCCTGGGCGGGACTGGGGAGTGGCGAGCCCTCAGATCCTGCATATA
AGCAGCTGCTTTTTGCCTGTACTGGGTCTCTCTGGTTAGACCAGATCTGAGCCTGGGAGCTCTCTGGCTA
ACTAGGGAACCCACTGCTTAAGCCTCAATAAAGCTTGCCTTGAGTGCTTCAAGTAGTGTGTGCCCGTCTG
TTGTGTGACTCTGGTAACTAGAGATCCCTCAGACCCTTTTAGTCAGTGTGGAAAATCTCTAGCAGTAGTA
GTTCATGTCATCTTATTATTCAGTATTTATAACTTGCAAAGAAATGAATATCAGAGAGTGAGAGGCCTTG
ACATTGCTAGCGTTTTACCGTCGACCTCTAGCTAGAGCTTGGCGTAATCATGGTCATAGCTGTTTCCTGT
GTGAAATTGTTATCCGCTCACAATTCCACACAACATACGAGCCGGAAGCATAAAGTGTAAAGCCTGGGGT
GCCTAATGAGTGAGCTAACTCACATTAATTGCGTTGCGCTCACTGCCCGCTTTCCAGTCGGGAAACCTGT
CGTGCCAGCTGCATTAATGAATCGGCCAACGCGCGGGGAGAGGCGGTTTGCGTATTGGGCGCTCTTCCGC
TTCCTCGCTCACTGACTCGCTGCGCTCGGTCGTTCGGCTGCGGCGAGCGGTATCAGCTCACTCAAAGGCG
GTAATACGGTTATCCACAGAATCAGGGGATAACGCAGGAAAGAACATGTGAGCAAAAGGCCAGCAAAAGG
CCAGGAACCGTAAAAAGGCCGCGTTGCTGGCGTTTTTCCATAGGCTCCGCCCCCCTGACGAGCATCACAA
AAATCGACGCTCAAGTCAGAGGTGGCGAAACCCGACAGGACTATAAAGATACCAGGCGTTTCCCCCTGGA
AGCTCCCTCGTGCGCTCTCCTGTTCCGACCCTGCCGCTTACCGGATACCTGTCCGCCTTTCTCCCTTCGG
GAAGCGTGGCGCTTTCTCATAGCTCACGCTGTAGGTATCTCAGTTCGGTGTAGGTCGTTCGCTCCAAGCT
GGGCTGTGTGCACGAACCCCCCGTTCAGCCCGACCGCTGCGCCTTATCCGGTAACTATCGTCTTGAGTCC
AACCCGGTAAGACACGACTTATCGCCACTGGCAGCAGCCACTGGTAACAGGATTAGCAGAGCGAGGTATG
TAGGCGGTGCTACAGAGTTCTTGAAGTGGTGGCCTAACTACGGCTACACTAGAAGAACAGTATTTGGTAT
CTGCGCTCTGCTGAAGCCAGTTACCTTCGGAAAAAGAGTTGGTAGCTCTTGATCCGGCAAACAAACCACC
GCTGGTAGCGGTTTTTTTGTTTGCAAGCAGCAGATTACGCGCAGAAAAAAAGGATCTCAAGAAGATCCTT
TGATCTTTTCTACGGGGTCTGACGCTCAGTGGAACGAAAACTCACGTTAAGGGATTTTGGTCATGAGATT
ATCAAAAAGGATCTTCACCTAGATCCTTTTAAATTAAAAATGAAGTTTTAAATCAATCTAAAGTATATAT
GAGTAAACTTGGTCTGACAGTTACCAATGCTTAATCAGTGAGGCACCTATCTCAGCGATCTGTCTATTTC
GTTCATCCATAGTTGCCTGACTCCCCGTCGTGTAGATAACTACGATACGGGAGGGCTTACCATCTGGCCC
CAGTGCTGCAATGATACCGCGAGACCCACGCTCACCGGCTCCAGATTTATCAGCAATAAACCAGCCAGCC
GGAAGGGCCGAGCGCAGAAGTGGTCCTGCAACTTTATCCGCCTCCATCCAGTCTATTAATTGTTGCCGGG
AAGCTAGAGTAAGTAGTTCGCCAGTTAATAGTTTGCGCAACGTTGTTGCCATTGCTACAGGCATCGTGGT
GTCACGCTCGTCGTTTGGTATGGCTTCATTCAGCTCCGGTTCCCAACGATCAAGGCGAGTTACATGATCC
CCCATGTTGTGCAAAAAAGCGGTTAGCTCCTTCGGTCCTCCGATCGTTGTCAGAAGTAAGTTGGCCGCAG
TGTTATCACTCATGGTTATGGCAGCACTGCATAATTCTCTTACTGTCATGCCATCCGTAAGATGCTTTTC
TGTGACTGGTGAGTACTCAACCAAGTCATTCTGAGAATAGTGTATGCGGCGACCGAGTTGCTCTTGCCCG
GCGTCAATACGGGATAATACCGCGCCACATAGCAGAACTTTAAAAGTGCTCATCATTGGAAAACGTTCTT
CGGGGCGAAAACTCTCAAGGATCTTACCGCTGTTGAGATCCAGTTCGATGTAACCCACTCGTGCACCCAA
CTGATCTTCAGCATCTTTTACTTTCACCAGCGTTTCTGGGTGAGCAAAAACAGGAAGGCAAAATGCCGCA
AAAAAGGGAATAAGGGCGACACGGAAATGTTGAATACTCATACTCTTCCTTTTTCAATATTATTGAAGCA
TTTATCAGGGTTATTGTCTCATGAGCGGATACATATTTGAATGTATTTAGAAAAATAAACAAATAGGGGT
TCCGCGCACATTTCCCCGAAAAGTGCCACCTGACGTCGACGGATCGGGAGATCAACTTGTTTATTGCAGC
TTATAATGGTTACAAATAAAGCAATAGCATCACAAATTTCACAAATAAAGCATTTTTTTCACTGCATTCT
AGTTGTGGTTTGTCCAAACTCATCAATGTATCTTATCATGTCTGGATCAACTGGATAACTCAAGCTAACC
AAAATCATCCCAAACTTCCCACCCCATACCCTATTACCACTGCCAATTACCTAGTGGTTTCATTTACTCT
AAACCTGTGATTCCTCTGAATTATTTTCATTTTAAAGAAATTGTATTTGTTAAATATGTACTACAAACTT
AGTAGTTTTTAAAGAAATTGTATTTGTTAAATATGTACTACAAACTTAGTAGT
Features (pLannotate 1.2.2; 25 found; start..end, strand, type, name):
    377..634     +  LTR            5' LTR (truncated): truncated 5' long terminal repeat (LTR) from HIV-1
    681..806     +  misc_feature   HIV-1 Ψ: packaging signal of human immunodeficiency virus type 1
    790..1128    +  CDS            HIV-1 gag (fragment): gag protein from human immunodeficiency virus 1; gag
   1303..1536    +  misc_feature   RRE: The Rev response element (RRE) of HIV-1 allows for Rev-dependent mRNA export from the nucleus to the cytoplasm.
   1913..2013    +  CDS            Rev (fragment): human immunodeficiency virus 1 (HIV-1) Rev protein; rev; enhances nuclear export of unspliced and incompletely spliced viral mRNAs
   2028..2144    +  misc_feature   cPPT/CTS: central polypurine tract and central termination sequence of HIV-1
   2221..2432    +  promoter       EF-1α core promoter: core promoter for human elongation factor EF-1α
   2433..3371    +  intron         EF-1α intron A: intron upstream of the start codon of human EF-1α
   3401..3841    +  CDS            GAL4 DNA binding domain: DNA binding domain of the GAL4 transcriptional activator; Saccharomyces cerevisiae GAL4 (truncated)
   3869..4102    +  CDS            VP16 AD: transcriptional activation domain of herpes simplex virus protein VP16 (Triezenberg et al., 1988; Cousens et al., 1989); UL48
   4148..4647    +  promoter       PGK promoter: mouse phosphoglycerate kinase 1 promoter
   4668..5267    +  CDS            PuroR: puromycin N-acetyltransferase; pac from Streptomyces alboniger; confers resistance to puromycin
   5285..5873    +  misc_feature   WPRE: woodchuck hepatitis virus posttranscriptional regulatory element
   5890..5994    +  CDS            nef (fragment): NEF_HV1Z2 - Experimental evidence at protein level: Swiss-Prot protein existence level 1. Extracellular Nef protein targets CD4(+) T-lymphocytes for apoptosis by interacting with CXCR4 surface receptors. From Human immunodeficiency virus type 1 group M subtype D (isolate Z2/CDC-Z34) (HIV-1).
   5993..6409    +  CDS            nef (fragment): NEF_HV1BR - Experimental evidence at protein level: Swiss-Prot protein existence level 1. Extracellular Nef protein targets CD4(+) T-lymphocytes for apoptosis by interacting with CXCR4 surface receptors (PubMed:14990729). From Human immunodeficiency virus type 1 group M subtype B (isolate BRU/LAI) (HIV-1).
   6457..6714    +  LTR            5' LTR (truncated): truncated 5' long terminal repeat (LTR) from HIV-1
   6867..6883    -  protein_bind   lac operator: The lac repressor binds to the lac operator to inhibit transcription in E. coli. This inhibition can be relieved by adding lactose or isopropyl-β-D-thiogalactopyranoside (IPTG). lac repressor encoded by lacI
   6891..6921    -  promoter       lac promoter: promoter for the E. coli lac operon
   6936..6957    -  protein_bind   CAP binding site: CAP binding activates transcription in the presence of cAMP. E. coli catabolite activator protein
   6970..7062    -  CDS            lacI (fragment): lac repressor; lacI; The lac repressor binds to the lac operator to inhibit transcription in E. coli. This inhibition can be relieved by adding lactose or isopropyl-β-D-thiogalactopyranoside (IPTG).
   7245..7830    -  rep_origin     ori: high-copy-number ColE1/pMB1/pBR322/pUC origin of replication
   8001..8861    -  CDS            AmpR: β-lactamase; bla; confers resistance to ampicillin, carbenicillin, and related antibiotics
   8862..8966    -  promoter       AmpR promoter: bla
   9014..9148    +  polyA_signal   SV40 poly(A) signal: SV40 polyadenylation signal
   9363..329     +  CDS            nef (fragment) (across the origin): NEF_HV1BR - Experimental evidence at protein level: Swiss-Prot protein existence level 1. Extracellular Nef protein targets CD4(+) T-lymphocytes for apoptosis by interacting with CXCR4 surface receptors (PubMed:14990729). From Human immunodeficiency virus type 1 group M subtype B (isolate BRU/LAI) (HIV-1).
