[The description below was written by a language model from this plasmid's Addgene catalogue record and pLannotate feature annotations shown in this document.]
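Description:
N114 nLV EF-1a-Gal4-VP16-PGK-Puro is an HIV-1-derived lentiviral transfer plasmid, built on the N103 backbone, that delivers a constitutively expressed synthetic transcriptional activator into mammalian cells. In bacteria it is maintained through a high-copy ColE1/pUC-type origin and an ampicillin resistance gene (β-lactamase). The record lists a recombination-deficient E. coli strain for growth, as is usual for plasmids carrying repeated LTR sequences. The annotated sequence is 9,363 nt.

The viral portion is flanked by two HIV-1 LTR elements, both annotated as truncated. Inside them are the Ψ packaging signal with an adjoining gag fragment, the Rev response element for Rev-dependent nuclear export of the genomic RNA, and the cPPT/CTS. Short nef and rev fragments are also annotated; these appear to be residual viral sequence rather than functional genes.

Two expression units lie between these elements. The human EF-1α core promoter with its intron A drives the DNA-binding domain of S. cerevisiae Gal4 (residues 1–147), fused at its C terminus to the herpes simplex virus VP16 activation domain. Downstream, the mouse PGK promoter drives puromycin N-acetyltransferase, allowing selection of transduced cells. A WPRE follows to enhance transcript stability and expression.

The Gal4-VP16 fusion binds Gal4 recognition (UAS) sites and strongly activates transcription of nearby genes. The associated publication studied the dynamics and memory of heterochromatin in living cells, so the construct was presumably used to recruit an activator to a Gal4-site-bearing reporter locus, although the record does not describe the target locus.
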