Addgene plasmid #44014: N114 nLV EF-1a-Gal4-VP16-PGK-Puro
Depositing lab: Jerry Crabtree. Depositing organization: Stanford University. Publication: Dynamics and memory of heterochromatin in living cells. Hathaway NA, Bell O, Hodges C, Miller EL, Neel DS, Crabtree GR. Cell. 2012 Jun 22;149(7):1447-60. doi: 10.1016/j.cell.2012.03.052. Epub 2012 Jun 14. PubMed 22704655.
Backbone
  Vector backbone: N103
  Backbone size w/o insert (bp): 8600
  Vector type: Lentiviral
  Selectable markers: Puromycin
Growth in bacteria
  Bacterial resistance: Ampicillin, 100 μg/mL
  Growth temperature: 37°C
  Growth strain: Stbl3
  Copy number: High Copy
Gene/Insert
  Gene/Insert name: Gal4/DBD (1-147)
  Species: S. cerevisiae (budding yeast)
  Insert size (bp): 441
  Promoter: EF-1a
  Tag / fusion protein: VP16/Activation/Domain (C terminal on insert)
  Cloning method: Ligation Independent Cloning
  Sequencing primers: 5′ GGCACTTGATGTAATTCTCCTTG; 3′ gtggatgtggaatgtgtgcga
Terms and licenses: Academic/Nonprofit Terms; Industry Terms: Not Available to Industry
How to cite: N114 nLV EF-1a-Gal4-VP16-PGK-Puro was a gift from Jerry Crabtree (Addgene plasmid # 44014 ; http://n2t.net/addgene:44014 ; RRID:Addgene_44014)
