>Addgene plasmid #44014 | N114 nLV EF-1a-Gal4-VP16-PGK-Puro | addgene partial sequence | sequence record 64859 | MSCV_C_rev2 5'-ggccagaggccacttgtgtagcgcc-3'
AGCGCATGCTCCAGACTGCCTTGGGAAAAGCGCCTCCCCTACCCGGTAGAATTCACGCGTTCGCGATCTA
GAGCCGGCGCGGCCGCCTACCCACCGTACTCGTCAATTCCAAGGGCATCGGTAAACATCTGCTCAAACTC
GAAGTCGGCCATATCCAGAGCGCCGTAGGGGGCGGAGTCGTGGGGGGTAAATCCCGGACCCGGGGAATCC
CCGTCCCCCAACATGTCCAGATCGAAATCGTCTAGCGCGTCGGCATGCGCCATCGCCACGTCCTCGCCGT
CTAAGTGGAGCTCGTCCCCCAGGCTGACATCGGTCGGGGGGGCGACTTTACGCTTCTTTTTAGGGCCCAT
CGATACAGTCAACTGTCTTTGACCTTTGTTACTACTCTCTTCCGATGATGATGTCGCACTTATTCTATGC
TGTCTCAATGTTAGAGGCATATCAGTCTCCACTGAAGCCAATCTATCTGTGACGGCATCTTTATTCACAT
TATCTTGTACAAATAATCCTGTTAACAATGCTTTTATATCCTGTAAAGAATCCATTTTCAAAATCATGTC
AAGGTCTTCTCGAGGAAAAATCAGTAGAAATAGCTGTTCCAGTCTTTCTAGCCTTGATTCCACTTCTGTC
AGATGTGCCCTAGTCAGCGGAGACCTTTTGGTTTTGGGAGAGTAGCGACACTCCCAGTTGTTCTTCAGAC
ACTTGGCGCACTTCGGTTTTTCTTTGGAGCACTTGAGCTTTTTAAGTCGGCAAATATCGCATGCTTGTTC
GATAGAAGACAGTAGCTTCATGGTGGCGCGGCCGCGGATCCTCACGACACCTGAAATGGAAGAAAAA
